>Addgene plasmid #82084 | pDONR223_MYC_WT | addgene full sequence | sequence record 163914 | Addgene NGS Result
CTTTCCTGCGTTATCCCCTGATTCTGTGGATAACCGTATTACCGCCTTTGAGTGAGCTGATACCGCTCGC
CGCAGCCGAACGACCGAGCGCAGCGAGTCAGTGAGCGAGGAAGCGGAAGAGCGCCCAATACGCAAACCGC
CTCTCCCCGCGCGTTGGCCGATTCATTAATGCAGCTGGCACGACAGGTTTCCCGACTGGAAAGCGGGCAG
TGAGCGCAACGCAATTAATACGCGTACCGCTAGCCAGGAAGAGTTTGTAGAAACGCAAAAAGGCCATCCG
TCAGGATGGCCTTCTGCTTAGTTTGATGCCTGGCAGTTTATGGCGGGCGTCCTGCCCGCCACCCTCCGGG
CCGTTGCTTCACAACGTTCAAATCCGCTCCCGGCGGATTTGTCCTACTCAGGAGAGCGTTCACCGACAAA
CAACAGATAAAACGAAAGGCCCAGTCTTCCGACTGAGCCTTTCGTTTTATTTGATGCCTGGCAGTTCCCT
ACTCTCGCGTTAACGCTAGCATGGATGTTTTCCCAGTCACGACGTTGTAAAACGACGGCCAGTCTTAAGC
TCGGGCCCCAAATAATGATTTTATTTTGACTGATAGTGACCTGTTCGTTGCAACAAATTGATGAGCAATG
CTTTTTTATAATGCCAACTTTGTACAAAAAAGTTGGCACCATGGATTTTTTTCGGGTAGTGGAAAACCAG
CAGCCTCCCGCGACGATGCCCCTCAACGTTAGCTTCACCAACAGGAACTATGACCTCGACTACGACTCGG
TGCAGCCGTATTTCTACTGCGACGAGGAGGAGAACTTCTACCAGCAGCAGCAGCAGAGCGAGCTGCAGCC
CCCGGCGCCCAGCGAGGATATCTGGAAGAAATTCGAGCTGCTGCCCACCCCGCCCCTGTCCCCTAGCCGC
CGCTCCGGGCTCTGCTCGCCCTCCTACGTTGCGGTCACACCCTTCTCCCTTCGGGGAGACAACGACGGCG
GTGGCGGGAGCTTCTCCACGGCCGACCAGCTGGAGATGGTGACCGAGCTGCTGGGAGGAGACATGGTGAA
CCAGAGTTTCATCTGCGACCCGGACGACGAGACCTTCATCAAAAACATCATCATCCAGGACTGTATGTGG
AGCGGCTTCTCGGCCGCCGCCAAGCTCGTCTCAGAGAAGCTGGCCTCCTACCAGGCTGCGCGCAAAGACA
GCGGCAGCCCGAACCCCGCCCGCGGCCACAGCGTCTGCTCCACCTCCAGCTTGTACCTGCAGGATCTGAG
CGCCGCCGCCTCAGAGTGCATCGACCCCTCGGTGGTCTTCCCCTACCCTCTCAACGACAGCAGCTCGCCC
AAGTCCTGCGCCTCGCAAGACTCCAGCGCCTTCTCTCCGTCCTCGGATTCTCTGCTCTCCTCGACGGAGT
CCTCCCCGCAGGGCAGCCCCGAGCCCCTGGTGCTCCATGAGGAGACACCGCCCACCACCAGCAGCGACTC
TGAGGAGGAACAAGAAGATGAGGAAGAAATCGATGTTGTTTCTGTGGAAAAGAGGCAGGCTCCTGGCAAA
AGGTCAGAGTCTGGATCACCTTCTGCTGGAGGCCACAGCAAACCTCCTCACAGCCCACTGGTCCTCAAGA
GGTGCCACGTCTCCACACATCAGCACAACTACGCAGCGCCTCCCTCCACTCGGAAGGACTATCCTGCTGC
CAAGAGGGTCAAGTTGGACAGTGTCAGAGTCCTGAGACAGATCAGCAACAACCGAAAATGCACCAGCCCC
AGGTCCTCGGACACCGAGGAGAATGTCAAGAGGCGAACACACAACGTCTTGGAGCGCCAGAGGAGGAACG
AGCTAAAACGGAGCTTTTTTGCCCTGCGTGACCAGATCCCGGAGTTGGAAAACAATGAAAAGGCCCCCAA
GGTAGTTATCCTTAAAAAAGCCACAGCATACATCCTGTCCGTCCAAGCAGAGGAGCAAAAGCTCATTTCT
GAAGAGGACTTGTTGCGGAAACGACGAGAACAGTTGAAACACAAACTTGAACAGCTACGGAACTCTTGTG
CGTAATTGCCAACTTTCTTGTACAAAGTTGGCATTATAAGAAAGCATTGCTTATCAATTTGTTGCAACGA
ACAGGTCACTATCAGTCAAAATAAAATCATTATTTGCCATCCAGCTGATATCCCCTATAGTGAGTCGTAT
TACATGGTCATAGCTGTTTCCTGGCAGCTCTGGCCCGTGTCTCAAAATCTCTGATGTTACATTGCACAAG
ATAAAAATATATCATCATGCCTCCTCTAGACCAGCCAGGACAGAAATGCCTCGACTTCGCTGCTACCCAA
GGTTGCCGGGTGACGCACACCGTGGAAACGGATGAAGGCACGAACCCAGTGGACATAAGCCTGTTCGGTT
CGTAAGCTGTAATGCAAGTAGCGTATGCGCTCACGCAACTGGTCCAGAACCTTGACCGAACGCAGCGGTG
GTAACGGCGCAGTGGCGGTTTTCATGGCTTGTTATGACTGTTTTTTTGGGGTACAGTCTATGCCTCGGGC
ATCCAAGCAGCAAGCGCGTTACGCCGTGGGTCGATGTTTGATGTTATGGAGCAGCAACGATGTTACGCAG
CAGGGCAGTCGCCCTAAAACAAAGTTAAACATTATGAGGGAAGCGGTGATCGCCGAAGTATCGACTCAAC
TATCAGAGGTAGTTGGCGTCATCGAGCGCCATCTCGAACCGACGTTGCTGGCCGTACATTTGTACGGCTC
CGCAGTGGATGGCGGCCTGAAGCCACACAGTGATATTGATTTGCTGGTTACGGTGACCGTAAGGCTTGAT
GAAACAACGCGGCGAGCTTTGATCAACGACCTTTTGGAAACTTCGGCTTCCCCTGGAGAGAGCGAGATTC
TCCGCGCTGTAGAAGTCACCATTGTTGTGCACGACGACATCATTCCGTGGCGTTATCCAGCTAAGCGCGA
ACTGCAATTTGGAGAATGGCAGCGCAATGACATTCTTGCAGGTATCTTCGAGCCAGCCACGATCGACATT
GATCTGGCTATCTTGCTGACAAAAGCAAGAGAACATAGCGTTGCCTTGGTAGGTCCAGCGGCGGAGGAAC
TCTTTGATCCGGTTCCTGAACAGGATCTATTTGAGGCGCTAAATGAAACCTTAACGCTATGGAACTCGCC
GCCCGACTGGGCTGGCGATGAGCGAAATGTAGTGCTTACGTTGTCCCGCATTTGGTACAGCGCAGTAACC
GGCAAAATCGCGCCGAAGGATGTCGCTGCCGACTGGGCAATGGAGCGCCTGCCGGCCCAGTATCAGCCCG
TCATACTTGAAGCTAGACAGGCTTATCTTGGACAAGAAGAAGATCGCTTGGCCTCGCGCGCAGATCAGTT
GGAAGAATTTGTCCACTACGTGAAAGGCGAGATCACCAAGGTAGTCGGCAAATAACCCTCGAGCCACCCA
TGACCAAAATCCCTTAACGTGAGTTACGCGTCGTTCCACTGAGCGTCAGACCCCGTAGAAAAGATCAAAG
GATCTTCTTGAGATCCTTTTTTTCTGCGCGTAATCTGCTGCTTGCAAACAAAAAAACCACCGCTACCAGC
GGTGGTTTGTTTGCCGGATCAAGAGCTACCAACTCTTTTTCCGAAGGTAACTGGCTTCAGCAGAGCGCAG
ATACCAAATACTGTTCTTCTAGTGTAGCCGTAGTTAGGCCACCACTTCAAGAACTCTGTAGCACCGCCTA
CATACCTCGCTCTGCTAATCCTGTTACCAGTGGCTGCTGCCAGTGGCGATAAGTCGTGTCTTACCGGGTT
GGACTCAAGACGATAGTTACCGGATAAGGCGCAGCGGTCGGGCTGAACGGGGGGTTCGTGCACACAGCCC
AGCTTGGAGCGAACGACCTACACCGAACTGAGATACCTACAGCGTGAGCTATGAGAAAGCGCCACGCTTC
CCGAAGGGAGAAAGGCGGACAGGTATCCGGTAAGCGGCAGGGTCGGAACAGGAGAGCGCACGAGGGAGCT
TCCAGGGGGAAACGCCTGGTATCTTTATAGTCCTGTCGGGTTTCGCCACCTCTGACTTGAGCGTCGATTT
TTGTGATGCTCGTCAGGGGGGCGGAGCCTATGGAAAAACGCCAGCAACGCGGCCTTTTTACGGTTCCTGG
CCTTTTGCTGGCCTTTTGCTCACATGTT
Features (pLannotate 1.2.2; 12 found; start..end, strand, type, name):
    121..213     +  CDS            lacI (fragment): lac repressor; lacI; The lac repressor binds to the lac operator to inhibit transcription in E. coli. This inhibition can be relieved by adding lactose or isopropyl-β-D-thiogalactopyranoside (IPTG).
    268..295     -  terminator     rrnB T2 terminator: transcription terminator T2 from the E. coli rrnB gene
    427..470     +  terminator     rrnB T1 terminator: Escherichia coli rrnB; transcription terminator T1 from the E. coli rrnB gene
    517..553     -  CDS            lacZα (fragment): LacZα fragment of β-galactosidase; lacZ fragment
    570..665     +  protein_bind   attL3: mutant version of attL; recombination site for the Gateway® LR reaction LR Clonase™
    716..2035    +  CDS            c-Myc: human c-Myc proto-oncogene
   2040..2135    -  protein_bind   attL3: mutant version of attL; recombination site for the Gateway® LR reaction LR Clonase™
   2154..2172    -  promoter       T7 promoter: promoter for bacteriophage T7 RNA polymerase
   2362..2385    +  promoter       Pc promoter (fragment): intI1 (promoter lies within the coding sequence); class 1 integron promoter
   2561..2617    +  CDS            GmR (fragment): gentamycin acetyltransferase; aacC1; confers resistance to gentamycin
   2624..3415    +  CDS            SmR: aminoglycoside adenylyltransferase (Murphy, 1985); aadA; confers resistance to spectinomycin and streptomycin
   3508..4096    +  rep_origin     ori: high-copy-number ColE1/pMB1/pBR322/pUC origin of replication
