[The description below was written by a language model from this plasmid's Addgene catalogue record and pLannotate feature annotations shown in this document.]
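Description:
pDONR223_MYC_WT is a Gateway entry clone built on the Invitrogen pDONR223 backbone and carrying the human MYC (c-Myc) open reading frame. It belongs to the Target Accelerator Plasmid Collection, a resource of wild-type and variant cancer gene ORFs. The sequenced plasmid is 4,158 nt. It is maintained in E. coli through a high-copy ColE1/pUC-type origin and selected with spectinomycin. Resistance comes from the aadA aminoglycoside adenylyltransferase gene (SmR), which lies downstream of a class 1 integron Pc promoter fragment and a remnant of a gentamicin resistance gene. rrnB T1 and T2 terminators sit upstream of the cloning region, where they would limit read-through transcription into the insert. The short lacI and lacZα fragments are backbone remnants.

The c-Myc coding sequence is flanked on both sides by attL recombination sites in opposing orientation. The automated annotation labels both as attL3, a mutant attL form. These sites allow LR Clonase-mediated transfer of the ORF into any compatible Gateway destination vector. The entry clone has no promoter driving the insert, so it is not an expression construct in itself. A T7 promoter beyond the 3′ attL site points back toward the insert on the opposite strand.

Although the clone is designated wild-type, the record lists an L1M change, meaning the first codon encodes methionine rather than leucine; the reason is not stated. The ORF is in the "closed" configuration, with a stop codon directly after the coding sequence, so C-terminal tags supplied by a destination vector would not be fused to it. The clone serves as the wild-type reference for functional and morphological profiling of cancer gene alleles after transfer into expression vectors.
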