Addgene plasmid #82084: pDONR223_MYC_WT
Purpose: Gateway Donor vector containing MYC , part of the Target Accelerator Plasmid Collection.
Depositing lab: Jesse Boehm & William Hahn & David Root. Depositing organization: Broad Institute. Publication: Systematic Functional Interrogation of Rare Cancer Variants Identifies Oncogenic Alleles. Kim E, Ilic N, Shrestha Y, Zou L, Kamburov A, Zhu C, Yang X, Lubonja R, Tran N, Nguyen C, Lawrence MS, Piccioni F, Bagul M, Doench JG, Chouinard CR, Wu X, Hogstrom L, Natoli T, Tamayo P, Horn H, Corsello SM, Lage K, Root DE, Subramanian A, Golub TR, Getz G, Boehm JS, Hahn WC. Cancer Discov. 2016 Jul;6(7):714-26. doi: 10.1158/2159-8290.CD-16-0160. Epub 2016 May 4. PubMed 27147599.
Backbone
  Vector backbone: pDONR223
  Backbone manufacturer: Invitrogen
  Backbone size w/o insert (bp): 2790
  Vector type: Gateway Entry vector
Growth in bacteria
  Bacterial resistance: Spectinomycin, 50 μg/mL
  Growth temperature: 37°C
  Growth strain: DH5alpha
  Copy number: High Copy
Gene/Insert
  Gene/Insert name: MYC (alt name: NM_002467.4)
  Species: H. sapiens (human)
  Mutation: L1M
  Entrez Gene: MYC (a.k.a. MRTL, MYCC, bHLHe39, c-Myc)
  Promoter: None
  Cloning method: Gateway Cloning
  Sequencing primers: 5′ M13pUC-fwd; 3′ M13-Rev
Terms and licenses: Academic/Nonprofit Terms; Industry Terms: Not Available to Industry
Depositor comments: Closed state: stop codon immediately follows insert Supporting reference: Systematic morphological profiling of human gene and allele function via Cell Painting. Rohban MH, et al. Elife. 2017, Mar 18;6. pii: e24060. PubMed PMID 28315521
How to cite: pDONR223_MYC_WT was a gift from Jesse Boehm & William Hahn & David Root (Addgene plasmid # 82084 ; http://n2t.net/addgene:82084 ; RRID:Addgene_82084)
