>Addgene plasmid #82084 | pDONR223_MYC_WT | depositor partial sequence | sequence record 155455 | Insert sequence
ATGGATTTTTTTCGGGTAGTGGAAAACCAGCAGCCTCCCGCGACGATGCCCCTCAACGTTAGCTTCACCA
ACAGGAACTATGACCTCGACTACGACTCGGTGCAGCCGTATTTCTACTGCGACGAGGAGGAGAACTTCTA
CCAGCAGCAGCAGCAGAGCGAGCTGCAGCCCCCGGCGCCCAGCGAGGATATCTGGAAGAAATTCGAGCTG
CTGCCCACCCCGCCCCTGTCCCCTAGCCGCCGCTCCGGGCTCTGCTCGCCCTCCTACGTTGCGGTCACAC
CCTTCTCCCTTCGGGGAGACAACGACGGCGGTGGCGGGAGCTTCTCCACGGCCGACCAGCTGGAGATGGT
GACCGAGCTGCTGGGAGGAGACATGGTGAACCAGAGTTTCATCTGCGACCCGGACGACGAGACCTTCATC
AAAAACATCATCATCCAGGACTGTATGTGGAGCGGCTTCTCGGCCGCCGCCAAGCTCGTCTCAGAGAAGC
TGGCCTCCTACCAGGCTGCGCGCAAAGACAGCGGCAGCCCGAACCCCGCCCGCGGCCACAGCGTCTGCTC
CACCTCCAGCTTGTACCTGCAGGATCTGAGCGCCGCCGCCTCAGAGTGCATCGACCCCTCGGTGGTCTTC
CCCTACCCTCTCAACGACAGCAGCTCGCCCAAGTCCTGCGCCTCGCAAGACTCCAGCGCCTTCTCTCCGT
CCTCGGATTCTCTGCTCTCCTCGACGGAGTCCTCCCCGCAGGGCAGCCCCGAGCCCCTGGTGCTCCATGA
GGAGACACCGCCCACCACCAGCAGCGACTCTGAGGAGGAACAAGAAGATGAGGAAGAAATCGATGTTGTT
TCTGTGGAAAAGAGGCAGGCTCCTGGCAAAAGGTCAGAGTCTGGATCACCTTCTGCTGGAGGCCACAGCA
AACCTCCTCACAGCCCACTGGTCCTCAAGAGGTGCCACGTCTCCACACATCAGCACAACTACGCAGCGCC
TCCCTCCACTCGGAAGGACTATCCTGCTGCCAAGAGGGTCAAGTTGGACAGTGTCAGAGTCCTGAGACAG
ATCAGCAACAACCGAAAATGCACCAGCCCCAGGTCCTCGGACACCGAGGAGAATGTCAAGAGGCGAACAC
ACAACGTCTTGGAGCGCCAGAGGAGGAACGAGCTAAAACGGAGCTTTTTTGCCCTGCGTGACCAGATCCC
GGAGTTGGAAAACAATGAAAAGGCCCCCAAGGTAGTTATCCTTAAAAAAGCCACAGCATACATCCTGTCC
GTCCAAGCAGAGGAGCAAAAGCTCATTTCTGAAGAGGACTTGTTGCGGAAACGACGAGAACAGTTGAAAC
ACAAACTTGAACAGCTACGGAACTCTTGTGCG
